Addgene plasmid #225681: pMS18
Depositing lab: Thibaut Brunet. Publication: A fast and robust gene knockout method for Salpingoeca rosetta clarifies the genetics of choanoflagellate multicellular development. Combredet C, Brunet T. bioRxiv 2024.07.13.603360 10.1101/2024.07.13.603360.
Backbone
  Vector backbone: pUC19
Growth in bacteria
  Bacterial resistance: Ampicillin, 100 μg/mL
  Growth temperature: 37°C
  Growth strain: DH5alpha
  Copy number: Unknown
Gene/Insert
  Gene/Insert name: pEFL-Pac-Actin_3'UTR (alt name: Pac)
  Species: Synthetic
  Insert size (bp): 1908
Terms and licenses: Academic/Nonprofit Terms; Industry Terms: Not Available to Industry
Depositor comments: Please visit https://doi.org/10.1101/2024.07.13.603360 for bioRxiv preprint.
How to cite: pMS18 was a gift from Thibaut Brunet (Addgene plasmid # 225681 ; http://n2t.net/addgene:225681 ; RRID:Addgene_225681)
