[The description below was written by a language model from this plasmid's Addgene catalogue record and pLannotate feature annotations shown in this document.]
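Description:
pMS18 is a pUC19-based bacterial plasmid of about 4.6 kb that carries a puromycin-resistance cassette built for the choanoflagellate Salpingoeca rosetta. It is propagated in E. coli through the high-copy ColE1/pUC origin and selected with ampicillin through the bla gene and its own promoter. The remaining annotated backbone features are typical pUC remnants. These include the CAP site, lac promoter and lac operator, fragments of lacZα and the multiple cloning site, and short fragments annotated as lacI, bom and rop. The fragmented lacZα and MCS are consistent with the insert having been placed in the cloning region.

The insert is recorded as a 1.9 kb synthetic cassette named pEFL-Pac-Actin_3'UTR. Its only annotated component is the pac coding sequence, which encodes the puromycin N-acetyltransferase of Streptomyces alboniger and detoxifies puromycin. The roughly 1.1 kb stretch upstream of pac and the approximately 200 bp downstream carry no annotation. The insert name implies that these correspond to an "EFL" promoter region and an actin 3' UTR supplying transcription and termination/polyadenylation signals. The record does not define these elements or state their species of origin. The table shows no eukaryotic origin of replication, tags or reporters.

The associated publication describes a fast gene knockout method for S. rosetta applied to the genetics of multicellular development. On that basis, the plasmid most plausibly supplies a selectable puromycin-resistance cassette for enriching edited or transfected cells. How the cassette is used, for example as a template for knock-in repair donors or as a co-transfected marker, is not stated in the record.
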