Features (pLannotate 1.2.2; 12 found; start..end, strand, type, name):
    400..492     +  CDS            lacI (fragment): lac repressor; lacI; The lac repressor binds to the lac operator to inhibit transcription in E. coli. This inhibition can be relieved by adding lactose or isopropyl-β-D-thiogalactopyranoside (IPTG).
    505..526     +  protein_bind   CAP binding site: CAP binding activates transcription in the presence of cAMP. E. coli catabolite activator protein
    541..571     +  promoter       lac promoter: promoter for the E. coli lac operon
    579..595     +  protein_bind   lac operator: The lac repressor binds to the lac operator to inhibit transcription in E. coli. This inhibition can be relieved by adding lactose or isopropyl-β-D-thiogalactopyranoside (IPTG). lac repressor encoded by lacI
   1742..2335    +  CDS            pac: PUAC_STRAD - Protein predicted: Swiss-Prot protein existence level 4. Detoxification of puromycin. From Streptomyces alboniger.
   2540..2572    -  misc_feature   MCS (fragment): pUC18/19 multiple cloning site
   2569..2726    +  CDS            lacZα (fragment): LacZα fragment of β-galactosidase; lacZ fragment
   2732..2831    -  misc_feature   bom (fragment): basis of mobility region from pBR322
   2933..2968    -  CDS            rop (fragment): Rop protein, which maintains plasmids at low copy number; rop
   3063..3167    +  promoter       AmpR promoter: bla
   3168..4028    +  CDS            AmpR: β-lactamase; bla; confers resistance to ampicillin, carbenicillin, and related antibiotics
   4199..217     +  rep_origin     ori (across the origin): high-copy-number ColE1/pMB1/pBR322/pUC origin of replication
>Addgene plasmid #225681 | pMS18 | addgene full sequence | sequence record 455386 | Addgene NGS Result
GAGATACCTACAGCGTGAGCTATGAGAAAGCGCCACGCTTCCCGAAGGGAGAAAGGCGGACAGGTATCCG
GTAAGCGGCAGGGTCGGAACAGGAGAGCGCACGAGGGAGCTTCCAGGGGGAAACGCCTGGTATCTTTATA
GTCCTGTCGGGTTTCGCCACCTCTGACTTGAGCGTCGATTTTTGTGATGCTCGTCAGGGGGGCGGAGCCT
ATGGAAAAACGCCAGCAACGCGGCCTTTTTACGGTTCCTGGCCTTTTGCTGGCCTTTTGCTCACATCTTC
TTTCCTGCGTTATCCCCTGATTCTGTGGATAACCGTATTACCGCCTTTGAGTGAGCTGATACCGCTCGCC
GCAGCCGAACGACCGAGCGCAGCGAGTCAGTGAGCGAGGAAGCGGAAGAGCGCCCAATACGCAAACCGCC
TCTCCCCGCGCGTTGGCCGATTCATTAATGCAGCTGGCACGACAGGTTTCCCGACTGGAAAGCGGGCAGT
GAGCGCAACGCAATTAATGTGAGTTAGCTCACTCATTAGGCACCCCAGGCTTTACACTTTATGCTTCCGG
CTCGTATGTTGTGTGGAATTGTGAGCGGATAACAATTTCACACAGGAAACAGCTATGACCATGATTACGC
CAAGCTTGTAACGACTGCAGTCTTGTTGTCGTTTGTCGTCGTCGTTCTCTGTCTCCCACCCAACTTTTGC
CAATTGCAACAGTGACTTCTGTACAATTTGCAACAGATACCAACGTGTCGAGTCAGCACAAATGGCGAGG
AAGGTTCGCGTGCATTGCTTGCGCGCCTCTTTGTCATGGGCGCACGCTGATTTGTGTGTGATTTGCACCA
AATTTCCTGCCGACACAACTTGGGCCCGTACCACACGACCCGTTTCTGGACCCGTTTCTGGCCCAGAAAC
GCGAATGTTGCGAAAGATGCGACCACGTGCTCGCTGTCGACAACACAAACTCCCGCACAATCCCCATGAA
AAAAAAAGTGCTTGCTGGGCTTGTGTCTGGCCTGTGTGCGTGGCGTGGCCGCGTGTGGCTTCGTTCTTGC
TTCTGCTCACTCAGCCTGTTACACGCAGAGTGGCTGCGAGAAACAAGGAGAGGGGTTTGCGGCATTGGCG
CATGTGCATCTGCCTTTTTCATTGAGTCAGTCTGCAGCTCAAGAGGTTGGTTTCGTCGACGGATATGAGT
GAGCTTCTATGGATGATGAGAGGTGGTGGTGGTTGTATGGTTGGTGGTTGGTGGTTGGTGCAAGGCGAGC
CACGCGAAGAGCGACAAGGATGAGGGAGAGGAGAGGAGACTAGGAAAGAGGTGAAGGGAAGGGAAGGGCG
AGCAATGACGACGAGATAAAAGACAGCCACCACCGCACCCGCACAAAAGCATTGCTCGCACGCATGGTCG
TGTGTTATGTTTCACACCACCAACATAACCAATACAAGCCATCACCAATACAAGCCAGCGCTCAAGCACA
CACGCACGCACGCACACACAATACACACGCACGTGAAACGTTCACATTGTCCGCTCACAAATGCCTTTCC
CTTCTCGTCGCTTTCCTTGCCTTTTTTTCTTCCCCTCCTGACTTCCTTCCTGCCTTCCTTCCTTCCTCCC
CTTCTCCGTCCACCAACACCATTTATTTCTCTGCTCTTTTTCCTCGTGCCACGTGAGCAGTCTTTTCGCG
TCGTCTTCTTCTTTGACCCCGTTTACCGTCAACACCATCAACAACCAGCAACATGTCTGGTACGGAGTAC
AAGCCTACCGTCCGCCTCGCTACCCGTGACGACGTGCCCCGTGCTGTCCGTACCCTCGCCGCTGCCTTCG
CTGACTACCCTGCTACCCGTCACACCGTCGACCCTGACCGCCACATCGAGCGTGTCACCGAGCTGCAGGA
GCTGTTCCTCACCCGCGTCGGCCTCGACATCGGGAAGGTCTGGGTCGCCGACGACGGTGCTGCTGTCGCT
GTCTGGACCACCCCTGAGTCTGTCGAGGCCGGTGCTGTCTTCGCTGAGATCGGCCCCCGCATGGCTGAGC
TGTCTGGCTCCCGTCTCGCCGCTCAGCAGCAGATGGAGGGCCTCCTCGCCCCCCACCGCCCCAAGGAGCC
CGCCTGGTTCCTCGCCACCGTCGGCGTCTCTCCTGACCACCAGGGCAAGGGTCTCGGCTCTGCCGTCGTC
CTCCCTGGCGTCGAGGCCGCTGAGCGTGCTGGTGTCCCTGCTTTCCTCGAGACCTCCGCTCCTCGCAACC
TCCCCTTCTACGAGCGTCTCGGCTTCACCGTCACCGCCGACGTGGAGGTCCCCGAGGGTCCTCGTACCTG
GTGCATGACCCGCAAGCCCGGTGCTTAAGCGCCTCGTTGGTCATTGCCACCTTGTTGCCTCTTTTGCTGT
TGTCCTCGTGTCGACGCGTGCCACGTGCGCTTGTTGTGAGTTGATTCTGCTTCTTGTGCACGTCATGCCG
AGCCCTTGGGCCCCGCAATAAACCCACTATGCCAGTGTAACTATCCTTCCCCCCAATGTATAACTGTGAC
GATCAATGAGCGGTGCCCGTCTAGAGGATCCCCGGGTACCGAGCTCGAATTCACTGGCCGTCGTTTTACA
ACGTCGTGACTGGGAAAACCCTGGCGTTACCCAACTTAATCGCCTTGCAGCACATCCCCCTTTCGCCAGC
TGGCGTAATAGCGAAGAGGCCCGCACCGATCGCCCTTCCCAACAGTTGCGCAGCCTGAATGGCGAATGGC
GCCTGATGCGGTATTTTCTCCTTACGCATCTGTGCGGTATTTCACACCGCATATGGTGCACTCTCAGTAC
AATCTGCTCTGATGCCGCATAGTTAAGCCAGCCCCGACACCCGCCAACACCCGCTGACGCGCCCTGACGG
GCTTGTCTGCTCCCGGCATCCGCTTACAGACAAGCTGTGACCGTCTCCGGGAGCTGCATGTGTCAGAGGT
TTTCACCGTCATCACCGAAACGCGCGAGACGAAAGGGCCTCGTGATACGCCTATTTTTATAGGTTAATGT
CATGATAATAATGGTTTCTTAGACGTCAGGTGGCACTTTTCGGGGAAATGTGCGCGGAACCCCTATTTGT
TTATTTTTCTAAATACATTCAAATATGTATCCGCTCATGAGACAATAACCCTGATAAATGCTTCAATAAT
ATTGAAAAAGGAAGAGTATGAGTATTCAACATTTCCGTGTCGCCCTTATTCCCTTTTTTGCGGCATTTTG
CCTTCCTGTTTTTGCTCACCCAGAAACGCTGGTGAAAGTAAAAGATGCTGAAGATCAGTTGGGTGCACGA
GTGGGTTACATCGAACTGGATCTCAACAGCGGTAAGATCCTTGAGAGTTTTCGCCCCGAAGAACGTTTTC
CAATGATGAGCACTTTTAAAGTTCTGCTATGTGGCGCGGTATTATCCCGTATTGACGCCGGGCAAGAGCA
ACTCGGTCGCCGCATACACTATTCTCAGAATGACTTGGTTGAGTACTCACCAGTCACAGAAAAGCATCTT
ACGGATGGCATGACAGTAAGAGAATTATGCAGTGCTGCCATAACCATGAGTGATAACACTGCGGCCAACT
TACTTCTGACAACGATCGGAGGACCGAAGGAGCTAACCGCTTTTTTGCACAACATGGGGGATCATGTAAC
TCGCCTTGATCGTTGGGAACCGGAGCTGAATGAAGCCATACCAAACGACGAGCGTGACACCACGATGCCT
GTAGCAATGGCAACAACGTTGCGCAAACTATTAACTGGCGAACTACTTACTCTAGCTTCCCGGCAACAAT
TAATAGACTGGATGGAGGCGGATAAAGTTGCAGGACCACTTCTGCGCTCGGCCCTTCCGGCTGGCTGGTT
TATTGCTGATAAATCTGGAGCCGGTGAGCGTGGGTCTCGCGGTATCATTGCAGCACTGGGGCCAGATGGT
AAGCCCTCCCGTATCGTAGTTATCTACACGACGGGGAGTCAGGCAACTATGGATGAACGAAATAGACAGA
TCGCTGAGATAGGTGCCTCACTGATTAAGCATTGGTAACTGTCAGACCAAGTTTACTCATATATACTTTA
GATTGATTTAAAACTTCATTTTTAATTTAAAAGGATCTAGGTGAAGATCCTTTTTGATAATCTCATGACC
AAAATCCCTTAACGTGAGTTTTCGTTCCACTGAGCGTCAGACCCCGTAGAAAAGATCAAAGGATCTTCTT
GAGATCCTTTTTTTCTGCGCGTAATCTGCTGCTTGCAAACAAAAAAACCACCGCTACCAGCGGTGGTTTG
TTTGCCGGATCAAGAGCTACCAACTCTTTTTCCGAAGGTAACTGGCTTCAGCAGAGCGCAGATACCAAAT
ACTGTTCTTCTAGTGTAGCCGTAGTTAGGCCACCACTTCAAGAACTCTGTAGCACCGCCTACATACCTCG
CTCTGCTAATCCTGTTACCAGTGGCTGCTGCCAGTGGCGATAAGTCGTGTCTTACCGGGTTGGACTCAAG
ACGATAGTTACCGGATAAGGCGCAGCGGTCGGGCTGAACGGGGGGTTCGTGCACACAGCCCAGCTTGGAG
CGAACGACCTACACCGAACT
